Addgene plasmid #175846: pLX304-ERBB2
Purpose: Expresses ERBB2
Depositing lab: Evan Braunstein. Depositing organization: Johns Hopkins University and School of Medicine. Publication: A germline ERBB3 variant is a candidate for predisposition to erythroid MDS/erythroleukemia. Braunstein EM, Li R, Sobreira N, Marosy B, Hetrick K, Doheny K, Gocke CD, Valle D, Brodsky RA, Cheng L. Leukemia. 2016 Nov;30(11):2242-2245. doi: 10.1038/leu.2016.173. Epub 2016 Jun 15. PubMed 27416908.
Backbone
  Vector backbone: pLX304
  Backbone manufacturer: Addgene
  Backbone size w/o insert (bp): 9377
  Vector type: Mammalian Expression
  Selectable markers: Blasticidin
Growth in bacteria
  Bacterial resistance: Ampicillin, 100 μg/mL
  Growth temperature: 30°C
  Growth strain: ccdB Survival
  Copy number: High Copy
Gene/Insert
  Gene/Insert name: ERBB2 (alt name: v-erb-b2 erythroblastic leukemia viral oncogene homolog 2, neuro/glioblastoma derived oncogene homolog (avian))
  Species: H. sapiens (human)
  Insert size (bp): 3768
  Entrez Gene: ERBB2 (a.k.a. CD340, HER-2, HER-2/neu, HER2, MLN 19, MLN-19, NEU, NGL, TKR1, VSCN2, c-ERB-2, c-ERB2, p185(erbB2))
  Promoter: CMV
  Cloning method: Gateway Cloning
  Sequencing primers: 5′ CMV-F; 3′ WPRE-R
Terms and licenses: Academic/Nonprofit Terms; Industry Terms: Not Available to Industry
How to cite: pLX304-ERBB2 was a gift from Evan Braunstein (Addgene plasmid # 175846 ; http://n2t.net/addgene:175846 ; RRID:Addgene_175846)
