[The description below was written by a language model from this plasmid's Addgene catalogue record and the feature table of its GenBank file.]
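Description:
pLX304-ERBB2 is a third-generation-style, self-inactivating HIV-1 lentiviral expression plasmid carrying the human ERBB2 (HER2/neu) receptor tyrosine kinase open reading frame in the pLX304 Gateway destination backbone. The catalogue lists it simply as a mammalian expression vector, but the feature table shows the full lentiviral transfer architecture. An RSV promoter is fused to a truncated 5' LTR to drive Tat-independent genomic RNA production in packaging cells. This is followed by the Psi packaging signal, the Rev response element for nuclear export, a cPPT/CTS to aid nuclear import of the provirus, and a U3-deleted 3' LTR that silences LTR promoter activity after integration. In bacteria the plasmid is maintained through a high-copy ColE1/pUC origin with ampicillin resistance. An f1 origin and an SV40 origin and polyadenylation signal lie outside the viral cassette.

Within the proviral region, a human PGK promoter drives blasticidin S deaminase for selecting transduced or transfected mammalian cells. A separate CMV enhancer/promoter drives the payload. The ERBB2 insert (about 3.8 kb) is not annotated as a feature, but it occupies the interval between the attB1 and attB2 sites left by Gateway recombination. A V5 epitope tag sits immediately downstream of attB2, so the protein would be C-terminally V5-tagged if the insert lacks a stop codon, which the record does not state. A WPRE follows to enhance transcript stability and expression. The stated purpose is ERBB2 expression, and the associated publication concerns a germline ERBB3 variant in erythroid MDS/erythroleukemia. ERBB2 is a known heterodimerisation partner of ERBB3, but its specific role in that study is not recorded.
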