LOCUS       Exported 11487 bp ds-DNA circular SYN 13-OCT-2021
DEFINITION  Expresses ERBB2.
ACCESSION   .
VERSION     .
KEYWORDS    pLX304-ERBB2
SOURCE      synthetic DNA construct
  ORGANISM  synthetic DNA construct
REFERENCE   1 (bases 1 to 11487)
  AUTHORS   Braunstein EM, Li R, Sobreira N, Marosy B, Hetrick K, Doheny K,
            Gocke CD, Valle D, Brodsky RA, Cheng L
  TITLE     A germline ERBB3 variant is a candidate for predisposition to
            erythroid MDS/erythroleukemia.
  JOURNAL   Leukemia. 2016 Nov;30(11):2242-2245. doi: 10.1038/leu.2016.173. Epub
            2016 Jun 15.
  PUBMED    27416908
REFERENCE   2 (bases 1 to 11487)
  AUTHORS   .
  TITLE     Direct Submission
  JOURNAL   Exported Oct 13, 2021 from SnapGene Server 1.1.58
            http://www.snapgene.com
FEATURES             Location/Qualifiers
     source          1..11487
                     /organism="synthetic DNA construct"
                     /mol_type="other DNA"
     protein_bind    92..113
                     /label=CAP binding site
                     /bound_moiety="E. coli catabolite activator protein"
                     /note="CAP binding activates transcription in the presence
                     of cAMP."
     promoter        128..158
                     /label=lac promoter
                     /note="promoter for the E. coli lac operon"
     protein_bind    166..182
                     /label=lac operator
                     /bound_moiety="lac repressor encoded by lacI"
                     /note="The lac repressor binds to the lac operator to
                     inhibit transcription in E. coli. This inhibition can be
                     relieved by adding lactose or
                     isopropyl-beta-D-thiogalactopyranoside (IPTG)."
     primer_bind     171..193
                     /label=M13/pUC Reverse
                     /note="In lacZ gene"
     primer_bind     190..206
                     /label=M13 rev
                     /note="common sequencing primer, one of multiple similar
                     variants"
     primer_bind     190..206
                     /label=M13 Reverse
                     /note="In lacZ gene. Also called M13-rev"
     primer_bind     225..245
                     /label=T3
                     /note="T3 promoter, forward primer"
     promoter        227..245
                     /label=T3 promoter
                     /note="promoter for bacteriophage T3 RNA polymerase"
     promoter        273..499
                     /label=RSV promoter
                     /note="Rous sarcoma virus enhancer/promoter"
     LTR             500..680
                     /label=5' LTR (truncated)
                     /note="truncated 5' long terminal repeat (LTR) from HIV-1"
     misc_feature    727..852
                     /label=HIV-1 Psi
                     /note="packaging signal of human immunodeficiency virus
                     type 1"
     misc_feature    1345..1578
                     /label=RRE
                     /note="The Rev response element (RRE) of HIV-1 allows for
                     Rev-dependent mRNA export from the nucleus to the
                     cytoplasm."
     CDS             1763..1807
                     /codon_start=1
                     /product="antigenic peptide corresponding to amino acids
                     655 to 669 of the HIV envelope protein gp41 (Lutje Hulsik
                     et al., 2013)"
                     /label=gp41 peptide
                     /note="recognized by the 2H10 single-chain llama nanobody"
                     /translation="KNEQELLELDKWASL"
     promoter        1982..2482
                     /label=hPGK promoter
                     /note="human phosphoglycerate kinase 1 promoter"
     primer_bind     2401..2419
                     /label=hPGK-F
                     /note="Human PGK promoter, forward primer"
     CDS             2494..2889
                     /codon_start=1
                     /gene="Aspergillus terreus BSD"
                     /product="blasticidin S deaminase"
                     /label=BSD
                     /note="confers resistance to blasticidin"
                     /translation="MAKPLSQEESTLIERATATINSIPISEDYSVASAALSSDGRIFTG
                     VNVYHFTGGPCAELVVLGTAAAAAAGNLTCIVAIGNENRGILSPCGRCRQVLLDLHPGI
                     KAIVKDSDGQPTAVGIRELLPSGYVWEG"
     misc_feature    2949..3066
                     /label=cPPT/CTS
                     /note="central polypurine tract and central termination
                     sequence of HIV-1"
     enhancer        3183..3486
                     /label=CMV enhancer
                     /note="human cytomegalovirus immediate early enhancer"
     promoter        3487..3690
                     /label=CMV promoter
                     /note="human cytomegalovirus (CMV) immediate early
                     promoter"
     primer_bind     3641..3661
                     /label=CMV-F
                     /note="Human CMV immediate early promoter, forward primer"
     protein_bind    3713..3737
                     /gene="mutant version of attB"
                     /label=attB1
                     /bound_moiety="BP Clonase(TM)"
                     /note="recombination site for the Gateway(R) BP reaction"
     protein_bind    complement(7503..7527)
                     /gene="mutant version of attB"
                     /label=attB2
                     /bound_moiety="BP Clonase(TM)"
                     /note="recombination site for the Gateway(R) BP reaction"
     CDS             7529..7570
                     /codon_start=1
                     /product="epitope tag from simian virus 5"
                     /label=V5 tag
                     /translation="GKPIPNPLLGLDST"
     misc_feature    7612..8200
                     /label=WPRE
                     /note="woodchuck hepatitis virus posttranscriptional
                     regulatory element"
     primer_bind     complement(7665..7685)
                     /label=WPRE-R
                     /note="WPRE, reverse primer"
     CDS             complement(8083..8094)
                     /codon_start=1
                     /product="Factor Xa recognition and cleavage site"
                     /label=Factor Xa site
                     /translation="IEGR"
     LTR             8272..8505
                     /label=3' LTR (Delta-U3)
                     /note="self-inactivating 3' long terminal repeat (LTR) from
                     HIV-1"
     polyA_signal    8583..8704
                     /label=SV40 poly(A) signal
                     /note="SV40 polyadenylation signal"
     primer_bind     complement(8620..8639)
                     /label=SV40pA-R
                     /note="SV40 polyA, reverse primer"
     primer_bind     8674..8693
                     /label=EBV-rev
                     /note="SV40 polyA terminator, reverse primer"
     rep_origin      8744..8879
                     /label=SV40 ori
                     /note="SV40 origin of replication"
     primer_bind     8806..8825
                     /label=SV40pro-F
                     /note="SV40 promoter/origin, forward primer"
     primer_bind     complement(8899..8918)
                     /label=T7
                     /note="T7 promoter, forward primer"
     promoter        complement(8900..8918)
                     /label=T7 promoter
                     /note="promoter for bacteriophage T7 RNA polymerase"
     primer_bind     complement(8928..8945)
                     /label=M13 Forward
                     /note="In lacZ gene. Also called M13-F20 or M13 (-21)
                     Forward"
     primer_bind     complement(8928..8944)
                     /label=M13 fwd
                     /note="common sequencing primer, one of multiple similar
                     variants"
     primer_bind     complement(8937..8959)
                     /label=M13/pUC Forward
                     /note="In lacZ gene"
     rep_origin      9086..9541
                     /direction=RIGHT
                     /label=f1 ori
                     /note="f1 bacteriophage origin of replication; arrow
                     indicates direction of (+) strand synthesis"
     primer_bind     complement(9173..9192)
                     /label=F1ori-R
                     /note="F1 origin, reverse primer"
     primer_bind     9383..9404
                     /label=F1ori-F
                     /note="F1 origin, forward primer"
     promoter        9567..9671
                     /gene="bla"
                     /label=AmpR promoter
     CDS             9672..10532
                     /codon_start=1
                     /gene="bla"
                     /product="beta-lactamase"
                     /label=AmpR
                     /note="confers resistance to ampicillin, carbenicillin, and
                     related antibiotics"
                     /translation="MSIQHFRVALIPFFAAFCLPVFAHPETLVKVKDAEDQLGARVGYI
                     ELDLNSGKILESFRPEERFPMMSTFKVLLCGAVLSRIDAGQEQLGRRIHYSQNDLVEYS
                     PVTEKHLTDGMTVRELCSAAITMSDNTAANLLLTTIGGPKELTAFLHNMGDHVTRLDRW
                     EPELNEAIPNDERDTTMPVAMATTLRKLLTGELLTLASRQQLIDWMEADKVAGPLLRSA
                     LPAGWFIADKSGAGERGSRGIIAALGPDGKPSRIVVIYTTGSQATMDERNRQIAEIGAS
                     LIKHW"
     primer_bind     complement(9890..9909)
                     /label=Amp-R
                     /note="Ampicillin resistance gene, reverse primer"
     rep_origin      10703..11291
                     /direction=RIGHT
                     /label=ori
                     /note="high-copy-number ColE1/pMB1/pBR322/pUC origin of
                     replication"
     primer_bind     11192..11211
                     /label=pBR322ori-F
                     /note="pBR322 origin, forward primer"
     primer_bind     11445..11462
                     /label=L4440
                     /note="L4440 vector, forward primer"
ORIGIN
        1 aaccgcctct ccccgcgcgt tggccgattc attaatgcag ctggcacgac aggtttcccg
       61 actggaaagc gggcagtgag cgcaacgcaa ttaatgtgag ttagctcact cattaggcac
      121 cccaggcttt acactttatg cttccggctc gtatgttgtg tggaattgtg agcggataac
      181 aatttcacac aggaaacagc tatgaccatg attacgccaa gcgcgcaatt aaccctcact
      241 aaagggaaca aaagctggag ctgcaagctt aatgtagtct tatgcaatac tcttgtagtc
      301 ttgcaacatg gtaacgatga gttagcaaca tgccttacaa ggagagaaaa agcaccgtgc
      361 atgccgattg gtggaagtaa ggtggtacga tcgtgcctta ttaggaaggc aacagacggg
      421 tctgacatgg attggacgaa ccactgaatt gccgcattgc agagatattg tatttaagtg
      481 cctagctcga tacataaacg ggtctctctg gttagaccag atctgagcct gggagctctc
      541 tggctaacta gggaacccac tgcttaagcc tcaataaagc ttgccttgag tgcttcaagt
      601 agtgtgtgcc cgtctgttgt gtgactctgg taactagaga tccctcagac ccttttagtc
      661 agtgtggaaa atctctagca gtggcgcccg aacagggact tgaaagcgaa agggaaacca
      721 gaggagctct ctcgacgcag gactcggctt gctgaagcgc gcacggcaag aggcgagggg
      781 cggcgactgg tgagtacgcc aaaaattttg actagcggag gctagaagga gagagatggg
      841 tgcgagagcg tcagtattaa gcgggggaga attagatcgc gatgggaaaa aattcggtta
      901 aggccagggg gaaagaaaaa atataaatta aaacatatag tatgggcaag cagggagcta
      961 gaacgattcg cagttaatcc tggcctgtta gaaacatcag aaggctgtag acaaatactg
     1021 ggacagctac aaccatccct tcagacagga tcagaagaac ttagatcatt atataataca
     1081 gtagcaaccc tctattgtgt gcatcaaagg atagagataa aagacaccaa ggaagcttta
     1141 gacaagatag aggaagagca aaacaaaagt aagaccaccg cacagcaagc ggccgctgat
     1201 cttcagacct ggaggaggag atatgaggga caattggaga agtgaattat ataaatataa
     1261 agtagtaaaa attgaaccat taggagtagc acccaccaag gcaaagagaa gagtggtgca
     1321 gagagaaaaa agagcagtgg gaataggagc tttgttcctt gggttcttgg gagcagcagg
     1381 aagcactatg ggcgcagcgt caatgacgct gacggtacag gccagacaat tattgtctgg
     1441 tatagtgcag cagcagaaca atttgctgag ggctattgag gcgcaacagc atctgttgca
     1501 actcacagtc tggggcatca agcagctcca ggcaagaatc ctggctgtgg aaagatacct
     1561 aaaggatcaa cagctcctgg ggatttgggg ttgctctgga aaactcattt gcaccactgc
     1621 tgtgccttgg aatgctagtt ggagtaataa atctctggaa cagatttgga atcacacgac
     1681 ctggatggag tgggacagag aaattaacaa ttacacaagc ttaatacact ccttaattga
     1741 agaatcgcaa aaccagcaag aaaagaatga acaagaatta ttggaattag ataaatgggc
     1801 aagtttgtgg aattggttta acataacaaa ttggctgtgg tatataaaat tattcataat
     1861 gatagtagga ggcttggtag gtttaagaat agtttttgct gtactttcta tagtgaatag
     1921 agttaggcag ggatattcac cattatcgtt tcagacccac ctcccaaccc cgaggggacc
     1981 cttgcgcctt ttccaaggca gccctgggtt tgcgcaggga cgcggctgct ctgggcgtgg
     2041 ttccgggaaa cgcagcggcg ccgaccctgg gtctcgcaca ttcttcacgt ccgttcgcag
     2101 cgtcacccgg atcttcgccg ctacccttgt gggccccccg gcgacgcttc ctgctccgcc
     2161 cctaagtcgg gaaggttcct tgcggttcgc ggcgtgccgg acgtgacaaa cggaagccgc
     2221 acgtctcact agtaccctcg cagacggaca gcgccaggga gcaatggcag cgcgccgacc
     2281 gcgatgggct gtggccaata gcggctgctc agcagggcgc gccgagagca gcggccggga
     2341 aggggcggtg cgggaggcgg ggtgtggggc ggtagtgtgg gccctgttcc tgcccgcgcg
     2401 gtgttccgca ttctgcaagc ctccggagcg cacgtcggca gtcggctccc tcgttgaccg
     2461 aatcaccgac ctctctcccc agggggtacc accatggcca agcctttgtc tcaagaagaa
     2521 tccaccctca ttgaaagagc aacggctaca atcaacagca tccccatctc tgaagactac
     2581 agcgtcgcca gcgcagctct ctctagcgac ggccgcatct tcactggtgt caatgtatat
     2641 cattttactg ggggaccttg tgcagaactc gtggtgctgg gcactgctgc tgctgcggca
     2701 gctggcaacc tgacttgtat cgtcgcgatc ggaaatgaga acaggggcat cttgagcccc
     2761 tgcggacggt gccgacaggt gcttctcgat ctgcatcctg ggatcaaagc catagtgaag
     2821 gacagtgatg gacagccgac ggcagttggg attcgtgaat tgctgccctc tggttatgtg
     2881 tgggagggcc tgcagctgca gtagtaagaa ttctagatct tgagacaaat ggcagtattc
     2941 atccacaatt ttaaaagaaa aggggggatt ggggggtaca gtgcagggga aagaatagta
     3001 gacataatag caacagacat acaaactaaa gaattacaaa aacaaattac aaaaattcaa
     3061 aattttcggg tttattacag ggacagcaga gatccacttt ggcgccggct cgagggggcc
     3121 cggggttatt aatagtaatc aattacgggg tcattagttc atagcccata tatggagttc
     3181 cgcgttacat aacttacggt aaatggcccg cctggctgac cgcccaacga cccccgccca
     3241 ttgacgtcaa taatgacgta tgttcccata gtaacgccaa tagggacttt ccattgacgt
     3301 caatgggtgg agtatttacg gtaaactgcc cacttggcag tacatcaagt gtatcatatg
     3361 ccaagtacgc cccctattga cgtcaatgac ggtaaatggc ccgcctggca ttatgcccag
     3421 tacatgacct tatgggactt tcctacttgg cagtacatct acgtattagt catcgctatt
     3481 accatggtga tgcggttttg gcagtacatc aatgggcgtg gatagcggtt tgactcacgg
     3541 ggatttccaa gtctccaccc cattgacgtc aatgggagtt tgttttggca ccaaaatcaa
     3601 cgggactttc caaaatgtcg taacaactcc gccccattga cgcaaatggg cggtaggcgt
     3661 gtacggtggg aggtctatat aagcagagct ctctggctaa ctgtcgggat caacaagttt
     3721 gtacaaaaaa gttggcacca tggagctggc ggccttgtgc cgctgggggc tcctcctcgc
     3781 cctcttgccc cccggagccg cgagcaccca agtgtgcacc ggcacagaca tgaagctgcg
     3841 gctccctgcc agtcccgaga cccacctgga catgctccgc cacctctacc agggctgcca
     3901 ggtggtgcag ggaaacctgg aactcaccta cctgcccacc aatgccagcc tgtccttcct
     3961 gcaggatatc caggaggtgc agggctacgt gctcatcgct cacaaccaag tgaggcaggt
     4021 cccactgcag aggctgcgga ttgtgcgagg cacccagctc tttgaggaca actatgccct
     4081 ggccgtgcta gacaatggag acccgctgaa caataccacc cctgtcacag gggcctcccc
     4141 aggaggcctg cgggagctgc agcttcgaag cctcacagag atcttgaaag gaggggtctt
     4201 gatccagcgg aacccccagc tctgctacca ggacacgatt ttgtggaagg acatcttcca
     4261 caagaacaac cagctggctc tcacactgat agacaccaac cgctctcggg cctgccaccc
     4321 ctgttctccg atgtgtaagg gctcccgctg ctggggagag agttctgagg attgtcagag
     4381 cctgacgcgc actgtctgtg ccggtggctg tgcccgctgc aaggggccac tgcccactga
     4441 ctgctgccat gagcagtgtg ctgccggctg cacgggcccc aagcactctg actgcctggc
     4501 ctgcctccac ttcaaccaca gtggcatctg tgagctgcac tgcccagccc tggtcaccta
     4561 caacacagac acgtttgagt ccatgcccaa tcccgagggc cggtatacat tcggcgccag
     4621 ctgtgtgact gcctgtccct acaactacct ttctacggac gtgggatcct gcaccctcgt
     4681 ctgccccctg cacaaccaag aggtgacagc agaggatgga acacagcggt gtgagaagtg
     4741 cagcaagccc tgtgcccgag tgtgctatgg tctgggcatg gagcacttgc gagaggtgag
     4801 ggcagttacc agtgccaata tccaggagtt tgctggctgc aagaagatct ttgggagcct
     4861 ggcatttctg ccggagagct ttgatgggga cccagcctcc aacactgccc cgctccagcc
     4921 agagcagctc caagtgtttg agactctgga agagatcaca ggttacctat acatctcagc
     4981 atggccggac agcctgcctg acctcagcgt cttccagaac ctgcaagtaa tccggggacg
     5041 aattctgcac aatggcgcct actcgctgac cctgcaaggg ctgggcatca gctggctggg
     5101 gctgcgctca ctgagggaac tgggcagtgg actggccctc atccaccata acacccacct
     5161 ctgcttcgtg cacacggtgc cctgggacca gctctttcgg aacccgcacc aagctctgct
     5221 ccacactgcc aaccggccag aggacgagtg tgtgggcgag ggcctggcct gccaccagct
     5281 gtgcgcccga gggcactgct ggggtccagg gcccacccag tgtgtcaact gcagccagtt
     5341 ccttcggggc caggagtgcg tggaggaatg ccgagtactg caggggctcc ccagggagta
     5401 tgtgaatgcc aggcactgtt tgccgtgcca ccctgagtgt cagccccaga atggctcagt
     5461 gacctgtttt ggaccggagg ctgaccagtg tgtggcctgt gcccactata aggaccctcc
     5521 cttctgcgtg gcccgctgcc ccagcggtgt gaaacctgac ctctcctaca tgcccatctg
     5581 gaagtttcca gatgaggagg gcgcatgcca gccttgcccc atcaactgca cccactcctg
     5641 tgtggacctg gatgacaagg gctgccccgc cgagcagaga gccagccctc tgacgtccat
     5701 catctctgcg gtggttggca ttctgctggt cgtggtcttg ggggtggtct ttgggatcct
     5761 catcaagcga cggcagcaga agatccggaa gtacacgatg cggagactgc tgcaggaaac
     5821 ggagctggtg gagccgctga cacctagcgg agcgatgccc aaccaggcgc agatgcggat
     5881 cctgaaagag acggagctga ggaaggtgaa ggtgcttgga tctggcgctt ttggcacagt
     5941 ctacaagggc atctggatcc ctgatgggga gaatgtgaaa attccagtgg ccatcaaagt
     6001 gttgagggaa aacacatccc ccaaagccaa caaagaaatc ttagacgaag catacgtgat
     6061 ggctggtgtg ggctccccat atgtctcccg ccttctgggc atctgcctga catccacggt
     6121 gcagctggtg acacagctta tgccctatgg ctgcctctta gaccatgtcc gggaaaaccg
     6181 cggacgcctg ggctcccagg acctgctgaa ctggtgtatg cagattgcca aggggatgag
     6241 ctacctggag gatgtgcggc tcgtacacag ggacttggcc gctcggaacg tgctggtcaa
     6301 gagtcccaac catgtcaaaa ttacagactt cgggctggct cggctgctgg acattgacga
     6361 gacagagtac catgcagatg ggggcaaggt gcccatcaag tggatggcgc tggagtccat
     6421 tctccgccgg cggttcaccc accagagtga tgtgtggagt tatggtgtga ctgtgtggga
     6481 gctgatgact tttggggcca aaccttacga tgggatccca gcccgggaga tccctgacct
     6541 gctggaaaag ggggagcggc tgccccagcc ccccatctgc accattgatg tctacatgat
     6601 catggtcaaa tgttggatga ttgactctga atgtcggcca agattccggg agttggtgtc
     6661 tgaattctcc cgcatggcca gggaccccca gcgctttgtg gtcatccaga atgaggactt
     6721 gggcccagcc agtcccttgg acagcacctt ctaccgctca ctgctggagg acgatgacat
     6781 gggggacctg gtggatgctg aggagtatct ggtaccccag cagggcttct tctgtccaga
     6841 ccctgccccg ggcgctgggg gcatggtcca ccacaggcac cgcagctcat ctaccaggag
     6901 tggcggtggg gacctgacac tagggctgga gccctctgaa gaggaggccc ccaggtctcc
     6961 actggcaccc tccgaagggg ctggctccga tgtatttgat ggtgacctgg gaatgggggc
     7021 agccaagggg ctgcaaagcc tccccacaca tgaccccagc cctctacagc ggtacagtga
     7081 ggaccccaca gtacccctgc cctctgagac tgatggctac gttgcccccc tgacctgcag
     7141 cccccagcct gaatatgtga accagccaga tgttcggccc cagccccctt cgccccgaga
     7201 gggccctctg cctgctgccc gacctgctgg tgccactctg gaaaggccca agactctctc
     7261 cccagggaag aatggggtcg tcaaagacgt ttttgccttt gggggtgccg tggagaaccc
     7321 cgagtacttg acaccccagg gaggagctgc ccctcagccc caccctcctc ctgccttcag
     7381 cccagccttc gacaacctct attactggga ccaggaccca ccagagcggg gggctccacc
     7441 cagcaccttc aaagggacac ctacggcaga gaacccagag tacctgggtc tggacgtgcc
     7501 agtgccaact ttcttgtaca aagtggttgg taagcctatc cctaaccctc tcctcggtct
     7561 cgattctacg tagtaatgag ctagcgctaa ccggtggcgc gttaagtcga caatcaacct
     7621 ctggattaca aaatttgtga aagattgact ggtattctta actatgttgc tccttttacg
     7681 ctatgtggat acgctgcttt aatgcctttg tatcatgcta ttgcttcccg tatggctttc
     7741 attttctcct ccttgtataa atcctggttg ctgtctcttt atgaggagtt gtggcccgtt
     7801 gtcaggcaac gtggcgtggt gtgcactgtg tttgctgacg caacccccac tggttggggc
     7861 attgccacca cctgtcagct cctttccggg actttcgctt tccccctccc tattgccacg
     7921 gcggaactca tcgccgcctg ccttgcccgc tgctggacag gggctcggct gttgggcact
     7981 gacaattccg tggtgttgtc ggggaaatca tcgtcctttc cttggctgct cgcctgtgtt
     8041 gccacctgga ttctgcgcgg gacgtccttc tgctacgtcc cttcggccct caatccagcg
     8101 gaccttcctt cccgcggcct gctgccggct ctgcggcctc ttccgcgtct tcgccttcgc
     8161 cctcagacga gtcggatctc cctttgggcc gcctccccgc gtcgacttta agaccaatga
     8221 cttacaaggc agctgtagat cttagccact ttttaaaaga aaagggggga ctggaagggc
     8281 taattcactc ccaacgaaga caagatctgc tttttgcttg tactgggtct ctctggttag
     8341 accagatctg agcctgggag ctctctggct aactagggaa cccactgctt aagcctcaat
     8401 aaagcttgcc ttgagtgctt caagtagtgt gtgcccgtct gttgtgtgac tctggtaact
     8461 agagatccct cagacccttt tagtcagtgt ggaaaatctc tagcagtacg tatagtagtt
     8521 catgtcatct tattattcag tatttataac ttgcaaagaa atgaatatca gagagtgaga
     8581 ggaacttgtt tattgcagct tataatggtt acaaataaag caatagcatc acaaatttca
     8641 caaataaagc atttttttca ctgcattcta gttgtggttt gtccaaactc atcaatgtat
     8701 cttatcatgt ctggctctag ctatcccgcc cctaactccg cccatcccgc ccctaactcc
     8761 gcccagttcc gcccattctc cgccccatgg ctgactaatt ttttttattt atgcagaggc
     8821 cgaggccgcc tcggcctctg agctattcca gaagtagtga ggaggctttt ttggaggcct
     8881 agggacgtac ccaattcgcc ctatagtgag tcgtattacg cgcgctcact ggccgtcgtt
     8941 ttacaacgtc gtgactggga aaaccctggc gttacccaac ttaatcgcct tgcagcacat
     9001 ccccctttcg ccagctggcg taatagcgaa gaggcccgca ccgatcgccc ttcccaacag
     9061 ttgcgcagcc tgaatggcga atgggnnnnn nnnnnnnnnn nnnnnnnnnn nnnnnnnnnn
     9121 nnnnnnnnnn nnnnnnnnnn nnnnnnnnnn nnnnnnnnnn nnnnnnnnnn nnnnnnnnnn
     9181 nnnnnnnnnn nnnnnnnnnn nnnnnnnnnc nnnnnnnnnn nnnnnnnnnn nnnnnnnnnn
     9241 nnnnnnnnnn nnnnnnnnnn nnnnnnnnnn nnnnnnnnnn nnnnnnnnnn nnnnnnnnnn
     9301 nannnnnnnn nnnnnnnnnn nnnnnnnnnn nnnnnnnnnn nnnnnnnnnn ncctttgacg
     9361 ttggagtcca cgttctttaa tagtggactc ttgttccaaa ctggaacaac actcaaccct
     9421 atctcggtct attcttttga tttataaggg attttgccga tttcggccta ttggttaaaa
     9481 aatgagctga tttaacaaaa atttaacgcg aattttaaca aaatattaac gcttacaatt
     9541 taggtggcac ttttcgggga aatgtgcgcg gaacccctat ttgtttattt ttctaaatac
     9601 attcaaatat gtatccgctc atgagacaat aaccctgata aatgcttcaa taatattgaa
     9661 aaaggaagag tatgagtatt caacatttcc gtgtcgccct tattcccttt tttgcggcat
     9721 tttgccttcc tgtttttgct cacccagaaa cgctggtgaa agtaaaagat gctgaagatc
     9781 agttgggtgc acgagtgggt tacatcgaac tggatctcaa cagcggtaag atccttgaga
     9841 gttttcgccc cgaagaacgt tttccaatga tgagcacttt taaagttctg ctatgtggcg
     9901 cggtattatc ccgtattgac gccgggcaag agcaactcgg tcgccgcata cactattctc
     9961 agaatgactt ggttgagtac tcaccagtca cagaaaagca tcttacggat ggcatgacag
    10021 taagagaatt atgcagtgct gccataacca tgagtgataa cactgcggcc aacttacttc
    10081 tgacaacgat cggaggaccg aaggagctaa ccgctttttt gcacaacatg ggggatcatg
    10141 taactcgcct tgatcgttgg gaaccggagc tgaatgaagc cataccaaac gacgagcgtg
    10201 acaccacgat gcctgtagca atggcaacaa cgttgcgcaa actattaact ggcgaactac
    10261 ttactctagc ttcccggcaa caattaatag actggatgga ggcggataaa gttgcaggac
    10321 cacttctgcg ctcggccctt ccggctggct ggtttattgc tgataaatct ggagccggtg
    10381 agcgtgggtc tcgcggtatc attgcagcac tggggccaga tggtaagccc tcccgtatcg
    10441 tagttatcta cacgacgggg agtcaggcaa ctatggatga acgaaataga cagatcgctg
    10501 agataggtgc ctcactgatt aagcattggt aactgtcaga ccaagtttac tcatatatac
    10561 tttagattga tttaaaactt catttttaat ttaaaaggat ctaggtgaag atcctttttg
    10621 ataatctcat gaccaaaatc ccttaacgtg agttttcgtt ccactgagcg tcagaccccg
    10681 tagaaaagat caaaggatct tcttgagatc ctttttttct gcgcgtaatc tgctgcttgc
    10741 aaacaaaaaa accaccgcta ccagcggtgg tttgtttgcc ggatcaagag ctaccaactc
    10801 tttttccgaa ggtaactggc ttcagcagag cgcagatacc aaatactgtt cttctagtgt
    10861 agccgtagtt aggccaccac ttcaagaact ctgtagcacc gcctacatac ctcgctctgc
    10921 taatcctgtt accagtggct gctgccagtg gcgataagtc gtgtcttacc gggttggact
    10981 caagacgata gttaccggat aaggcgcagc ggtcgggctg aacggggggt tcgtgcacac
    11041 agcccagctt ggagcgaacg acctacaccg aactgagata cctacagcgt gagctatgag
    11101 aaagcgccac gcttcccgaa gggagaaagg cggacaggta tccggtaagc ggcagggtcg
    11161 gaacaggaga gcgcacgagg gagcttccag ggggaaacgc ctggtatctt tatagtcctg
    11221 tcgggtttcg ccacctctga cttgagcgtc gatttttgtg atgctcgtca ggggggcgga
    11281 gcctatggaa aaacgccagc aacgcggcct ttttacggtt cctggccttt tgctggcctt
    11341 ttgctcacat gttctttcct gcgttatccc ctgattctgt ggataaccgt attaccgcct
    11401 ttgagtgagc tgataccgct cgccgcagcc gaacgaccga gcgcagcgag tcagtgagcg
    11461 aggaagcgga agagcgccca atacgca
//
